>Addgene plasmid #112462 | pZFX.1.0-gDNA | addgene full sequence | sequence record 230480 | Addgene NGS Result
TAGAGCTAGAAATAGCAAGTTAAAATAAGGCTAGTCCGTTATCAACTTGAAAAAGTGGCACCGAGTCGGT
GCTTTTTTGTTTTAGAGCTAGAAATAGCAAGTTAAAATAAGGCTAGTCCGTTTTTAGCGCGTGCGCCAAT
TCTGCAGACAAATGGCTCTAGAGGTACCCGTTACATAACTTACGGTAAATGGCCCGCCTGGCTGACCGCC
CAACGACCCCCGCCCATTGACGTCAATAGTAACGCCAATAGGGACTTTCCATTGACGTCAATGGGTGGAG
TATTTACGGTAAACTGCCCACTTGGCAGTACATCAAGTGTATCATATGCCAAGTACGCCCCCTATTGACG
TCAATGACGGTAAATGGCCCGCCTGGCATTGTGCCCAGTACATGACCTTATGGGACTTTCCTACTTGGCA
GTACATCTACGTATTAGTCATCGCTATTACCATGGTCGAGGTGAGCCCCACGTTCTGCTTCACTCTCCCC
ATCTCCCCCCCCTCCCCACCCCCAATTTTGTATTTATTTATTTTTTAATTATTTTGTGCAGCGATGGGGG
CGGGGGGGGGGGGGGCGAGGGGCGGGGCGGGGCGAGGCGGAGAGGTGCGGCGGCAGCCAATCAGAGCGGC
GCGCTCCGAAAGTTTCCTTTTATGGCGAGGCGGCGGCGGCGGCGGCCCTATAAAAAGCGAAGCGCGCGGC
GGGCGGGAGTCGCTGCGCGCTGCCTTCGCCCCGTGCCCCGCTCCGCCGCCGCCTCGCGCCGCCCGCCCCG
GCTCTGACTGACCGCGTTACTCCCACAGGTGAGCGGGCGGGACGGCCCTTCTCCTCCGGGCTGTAATTAG
CTGAGCAAGAGGTAAGGGTTTAAGGGATGGTTGGTTGGTGGGGTATTAATGTTTAATTACCTGGAGCACC
TGCCTGAAATCACTTTTTTTCAGGTTGGACCGGTGCCACCATGGACTATAAGGACCACGACGGAGACTAC
AAGGATCATGATATTGATTACAAAGACGATGACGATAAGATGGCCCCAAAGAAGAAGCGGAAGGTCGGTA
TCCACGGAGTCCCAGCAGCCGACAAGAAGTACAGCATCGGCCTGGACATCGGCACCAACTCTGTGGGCTG
GGCCGTGATCACCGACGAGTACAAGGTGCCCAGCAAGAAATTCAAGGTGCTGGGCAACACCGACCGGCAC
AGCATCAAGAAGAACCTGATCGGAGCCCTGCTGTTCGACAGCGGCGAAACAGCCGAGGCCACCCGGCTGA
AGAGAACCGCCAGAAGAAGATACACCAGACGGAAGAACCGGATCTGCTATCTGCAAGAGATCTTCAGCAA
CGAGATGGCCAAGGTGGACGACAGCTTCTTCCACAGACTGGAAGAGTCCTTCCTGGTGGAAGAGGATAAG
AAGCACGAGCGGCACCCCATCTTCGGCAACATCGTGGACGAGGTGGCCTACCACGAGAAGTACCCCACCA
TCTACCACCTGAGAAAGAAACTGGTGGACAGCACCGACAAGGCCGACCTGCGGCTGATCTATCTGGCCCT
GGCCCACATGATCAAGTTCCGGGGCCACTTCCTGATCGAGGGCGACCTGAACCCCGACAACAGCGACGTG
GACAAGCTGTTCATCCAGCTGGTGCAGACCTACAACCAGCTGTTCGAGGAAAACCCCATCAACGCCAGCG
GCGTGGACGCCAAGGCCATCCTGTCTGCCAGACTGAGCAAGAGCAGACGGCTGGAAAATCTGATCGCCCA
GCTGCCCGGCGAGAAGAAGAATGGCCTGTTCGGAAACCTGATTGCCCTGAGCCTGGGCCTGACCCCCAAC
TTCAAGAGCAACTTCGACCTGGCCGAGGATGCCAAACTGCAGCTGAGCAAGGACACCTACGACGACGACC
TGGACAACCTGCTGGCCCAGATCGGCGACCAGTACGCCGACCTGTTTCTGGCCGCCAAGAACCTGTCCGA
CGCCATCCTGCTGAGCGACATCCTGAGAGTGAACACCGAGATCACCAAGGCCCCCCTGAGCGCCTCTATG
ATCAAGAGATACGACGAGCACCACCAGGACCTGACCCTGCTGAAAGCTCTCGTGCGGCAGCAGCTGCCTG
AGAAGTACAAAGAGATTTTCTTCGACCAGAGCAAGAACGGCTACGCCGGCTACATTGACGGCGGAGCCAG
CCAGGAAGAGTTCTACAAGTTCATCAAGCCCATCCTGGAAAAGATGGACGGCACCGAGGAACTGCTCGTG
AAGCTGAACAGAGAGGACCTGCTGCGGAAGCAGCGGACCTTCGACAACGGCAGCATCCCCCACCAGATCC
ACCTGGGAGAGCTGCACGCCATTCTGCGGCGGCAGGAAGATTTTTACCCATTCCTGAAGGACAACCGGGA
AAAGATCGAGAAGATCCTGACCTTCCGCATCCCCTACTACGTGGGCCCTCTGGCCAGGGGAAACAGCAGA
TTCGCCTGGATGACCAGAAAGAGCGAGGAAACCATCACCCCCTGGAACTTCGAGGAAGTGGTGGACAAGG
GCGCTTCCGCCCAGAGCTTCATCGAGCGGATGACCAACTTCGATAAGAACCTGCCCAACGAGAAGGTGCT
GCCCAAGCACAGCCTGCTGTACGAGTACTTCACCGTGTATAACGAGCTGACCAAAGTGAAATACGTGACC
GAGGGAATGAGAAAGCCCGCCTTCCTGAGCGGCGAGCAGAAAAAGGCCATCGTGGACCTGCTGTTCAAGA
CCAACCGGAAAGTGACCGTGAAGCAGCTGAAAGAGGACTACTTCAAGAAAATCGAGTGCTTCGACTCCGT
GGAAATCTCCGGCGTGGAAGATCGGTTCAACGCCTCCCTGGGCACATACCACGATCTGCTGAAAATTATC
AAGGACAAGGACTTCCTGGACAATGAGGAAAACGAGGACATTCTGGAAGATATCGTGCTGACCCTGACAC
TGTTTGAGGACAGAGAGATGATCGAGGAACGGCTGAAAACCTATGCCCACCTGTTCGACGACAAAGTGAT
GAAGCAGCTGAAGCGGCGGAGATACACCGGCTGGGGCAGGCTGAGCCGGAAGCTGATCAACGGCATCCGG
GACAAGCAGTCCGGCAAGACAATCCTGGATTTCCTGAAGTCCGACGGCTTCGCCAACAGAAACTTCATGC
AGCTGATCCACGACGACAGCCTGACCTTTAAAGAGGACATCCAGAAAGCCCAGGTGTCCGGCCAGGGCGA
TAGCCTGCACGAGCACATTGCCAATCTGGCCGGCAGCCCCGCCATTAAGAAGGGCATCCTGCAGACAGTG
AAGGTGGTGGACGAGCTCGTGAAAGTGATGGGCCGGCACAAGCCCGAGAACATCGTGATCGAAATGGCCA
GAGAGAACCAGACCACCCAGAAGGGACAGAAGAACAGCCGCGAGAGAATGAAGCGGATCGAAGAGGGCAT
CAAAGAGCTGGGCAGCCAGATCCTGAAAGAACACCCCGTGGAAAACACCCAGCTGCAGAACGAGAAGCTG
TACCTGTACTACCTGCAGAATGGGCGGGATATGTACGTGGACCAGGAACTGGACATCAACCGGCTGTCCG
ACTACGATGTGGACCATATCGTGCCTCAGAGCTTTCTGAAGGACGACTCCATCGACAACAAGGTGCTGAC
CAGAAGCGACAAGAACCGGGGCAAGAGCGACAACGTGCCCTCCGAAGAGGTCGTGAAGAAGATGAAGAAC
TACTGGCGGCAGCTGCTGAACGCCAAGCTGATTACCCAGAGAAAGTTCGACAATCTGACCAAGGCCGAGA
GAGGCGGCCTGAGCGAACTGGATAAGGCCGGCTTCATCAAGAGACAGCTGGTGGAAACCCGGCAGATCAC
AAAGCACGTGGCACAGATCCTGGACTCCCGGATGAACACTAAGTACGACGAGAATGACAAGCTGATCCGG
GAAGTGAAAGTGATCACCCTGAAGTCCAAGCTGGTGTCCGATTTCCGGAAGGATTTCCAGTTTTACAAAG
TGCGCGAGATCAACAACTACCACCACGCCCACGACGCCTACCTGAACGCCGTCGTGGGAACCGCCCTGAT
CAAAAAGTACCCTAAGCTGGAAAGCGAGTTCGTGTACGGCGACTACAAGGTGTACGACGTGCGGAAGATG
ATCGCCAAGAGCGAGCAGGAAATCGGCAAGGCTACCGCCAAGTACTTCTTCTACAGCAACATCATGAACT
TTTTCAAGACCGAGATTACCCTGGCCAACGGCGAGATCCGGAAGCGGCCTCTGATCGAGACAAACGGCGA
AACCGGGGAGATCGTGTGGGATAAGGGCCGGGATTTTGCCACCGTGCGGAAAGTGCTGAGCATGCCCCAA
GTGAATATCGTGAAAAAGACCGAGGTGCAGACAGGCGGCTTCAGCAAAGAGTCTATCCTGCCCAAGAGGA
ACAGCGATAAGCTGATCGCCAGAAAGAAGGACTGGGACCCTAAGAAGTACGGCGGCTTCGACAGCCCCAC
CGTGGCCTATTCTGTGCTGGTGGTGGCCAAAGTGGAAAAGGGCAAGTCCAAGAAACTGAAGAGTGTGAAA
GAGCTGCTGGGGATCACCATCATGGAAAGAAGCAGCTTCGAGAAGAATCCCATCGACTTTCTGGAAGCCA
AGGGCTACAAAGAAGTGAAAAAGGACCTGATCATCAAGCTGCCTAAGTACTCCCTGTTCGAGCTGGAAAA
CGGCCGGAAGAGAATGCTGGCCTCTGCCGGCGAACTGCAGAAGGGAAACGAACTGGCCCTGCCCTCCAAA
TATGTGAACTTCCTGTACCTGGCCAGCCACTATGAGAAGCTGAAGGGCTCCCCCGAGGATAATGAGCAGA
AACAGCTGTTTGTGGAACAGCACAAGCACTACCTGGACGAGATCATCGAGCAGATCAGCGAGTTCTCCAA
GAGAGTGATCCTGGCCGACGCTAATCTGGACAAAGTGCTGTCCGCCTACAACAAGCACCGGGATAAGCCC
ATCAGAGAGCAGGCCGAGAATATCATCCACCTGTTTACCCTGACCAATCTGGGAGCCCCTGCCGCCTTCA
AGTACTTTGACACCACCATCGACCGGAAGAGGTACACCAGCACCAAAGAGGTGCTGGACGCCACCCTGAT
CCACCAGAGCATCACCGGCCTGTACGAGACACGGATCGACCTGTCTCAGCTGGGAGGCGACAAAAGGCCG
GCGGCCACGAAAAAGGCCGGCCAGGCAAAAAAGAAAAAGTAAGAATTCCTAGAGCTCGCTGATCAGCCTC
GACTGTGCCTTCTAGTTGCCAGCCATCTGTTGTTTGCCCCTCCCCCGTGCCTTCCTTGACCCTGGAAGGT
GCCACTCCCACTGTCCTTTCCTAATAAAATGAGGAAATTGCATCGCATTGTCTGAGTAGGTGTCATTCTA
TTCTGGGGGGTGGGGTGGGGCAGGACAGCAAGGGGGAGGATTGGGAAGAGAATAGCAGGCATGCTGGGGA
GCGGCCGCAGGAACCCCTAGTGATGGAGTTGGCCACTCCCTCTCTGCGCGCTCGCTCGCTCACTGAGGCC
GGGCGACCAAAGGTCGCCCGACGCCCGGGCTTTGCCCGGGCGGCCTCAGTGAGCGAGCGAGCGCGCAGCT
GCCTGCAGGGGCGCCTGATGCGGTATTTTCTCCTTACGCATCTGTGCGGTATTTCACACCGCATA
[95 nt withheld, positions 5666-5760]
T
[46 nt withheld, positions 5762-5807]
C
[141 nt withheld, positions 5809-5949]
CCTTTGACGTTGGAGTCCACGTTCTTT
[37 nt withheld, positions 5977-6013]
ACTCTATCTCGGGCTATTCTTTTGATTTATAAGGGATTTTGCCGATTTCGGTCTATTGGTTAAAAAATGA
GCTGATTTAACAAAAATTTAACGCGAATTTTAACAAAATATTAACGTTTACAATTTTATGGTGCACTCTC
AGTACAATCTGCTCTGATGCCGCATAGTTAAGCCAGCCCCGACACCCGCCAACACCCGCTGACGCGCCCT
GACGGGCTTGTCTGCTCCCGGCATCCGCTTACAGACAAGCTGTGACCGTCTCCGGGAGCTGCATGTGTCA
GAGGTTTTCACCGTCATCACCGAAACGCGCGAGACGAAAGGGCCTCGTGATACGCCTATTTTTATAGGTT
AATGTCATGATAATAATGGTTTCTTAGACGTCAGGTGGCACTTTTCGGGGAAATGTGCGCGGAACCCCTA
TTTGTTTATTTTTCTAAATACATTCAAATATGTATCCGCTCATGAGACAATAACCCTGATAAATGCTTCA
ATAATATTGAAAAAGGAAGAGTATGAGTATTCAACATTTCCGTGTCGCCCTTATTCCCTTTTTTGCGGCA
TTTTGCCTTCCTGTTTTTGCTCACCCAGAAACGCTGGTGAAAGTAAAAGATGCTGAAGATCAGTTGGGTG
CACGAGTGGGTTACATCGAACTGGATCTCAACAGCGGTAAGATCCTTGAGAGTTTTCGCCCCGAAGAACG
TTTTCCAATGATGAGCACTTTTAAAGTTCTGCTATGTGGCGCGGTATTATCCCGTATTGACGCCGGGCAA
GAGCAACTCGGTCGCCGCATACACTATTCTCAGAATGACTTGGTTGAGTACTCACCAGTCACAGAAAAGC
ATCTTACGGATGGCATGACAGTAAGAGAATTATGCAGTGCTGCCATAACCATGAGTGATAACACTGCGGC
CAACTTACTTCTGACAACGATCGGAGGACCGAAGGAGCTAACCGCTTTTTTGCACAACATGGGGGATCAT
GTAACTCGCCTTGATCGTTGGGAACCGGAGCTGAATGAAGCCATACCAAACGACGAGCGTGACACCACGA
TGCCTGTAGCAATGGCAACAACGTTGCGCAAACTATTAACTGGCGAACTACTTACTCTAGCTTCCCGGCA
ACAATTAATAGACTGGATGGAGGCGGATAAAGTTGCAGGACCACTTCTGCGCTCGGCCCTTCCGGCTGGC
TGGTTTATTGCTGATAAATCTGGAGCCGGTGAGCGTGGAAGCCGCGGTATCATTGCAGCACTGGGGCCAG
ATGGTAAGCCCTCCCGTATCGTAGTTATCTACACGACGGGGAGTCAGGCAACTATGGATGAACGAAATAG
ACAGATCGCTGAGATAGGTGCCTCACTGATTAAGCATTGGTAACTGTCAGACCAAGTTTACTCATATATA
CTTTAGATTGATTTAAAACTTCATTTTTAATTTAAAAGGATCTAGGTGAAGATCCTTTTTGATAATCTCA
TGACCAAAATCCCTTAACGTGAGTTTTCGTTCCACTGAGCGTCAGACCCCGTAGAAAAGATCAAAGGATC
TTCTTGAGATCCTTTTTTTCTGCGCGTAATCTGCTGCTTGCAAACAAAAAAACCACCGCTACCAGCGGTG
GTTTGTTTGCCGGATCAAGAGCTACCAACTCTTTTTCCGAAGGTAACTGGCTTCAGCAGAGCGCAGATAC
CAAATACTGTTCTTCTAGTGTAGCCGTAGTTAGGCCACCACTTCAAGAACTCTGTAGCACCGCCTACATA
CCTCGCTCTGCTAATCCTGTTACCAGTGGCTGCTGCCAGTGGCGATAAGTCGTGTCTTACCGGGTTGGAC
TCAAGACGATAGTTACCGGATAAGGCGCAGCGGTCGGGCTGAACGGGGGGTTCGTGCACACAGCCCAGCT
TGGAGCGAACGACCTACACCGAACTGAGATACCTACAGCGTGAGCTATGAGAAAGCGCCACGCTTCCCGA
AGGGAGAAAGGCGGACAGGTATCCGGTAAGCGGCAGGGTCGGAACAGGAGAGCGCACGAGGGAGCTTCCA
GGGGGAAACGCCTGGTATCTTTATAGTCCTGTCGGGTTTCGCCACCTCTGACTTGAGCGTCGATTTTTGT
GATGCTCGTCAGGGGGGCGGAGCCTATGGAAAAACGCCAGCAACGCGGCCTTTTTACGGTTCCTGGCCTT
TTGCTGGCCTTTTGCTCACATGTGAGGGCCTATTTCCCATGATTCCTTCATATTTGCATATACGATACAA
GGCTGTTAGAGAGATAATTGGAATTAATTTGACTGTAAACACAAAGATATTAGTACAAAATACGTGACGT
AGAAAGTAATAATTTCTTGGGTAGTTTGCAGTTTTAAAATTATGTTTTAAAATGGACTATCATATGCTTA
CCGTAACTTGAAAGTATTTCGATTTCTTGGCTTTATATATCTTGTGGAAAGGACGAAACACCGTGTAGAA
GTATTGTTAGGGCGTTT
Features (pLannotate 1.2.2; 18 found; start..end, strand, type, name):
     79..122     +  misc_RNA       gRNA scaffold (fragment): guide RNA scaffold for the Streptococcus pyogenes CRISPR/Cas9 system
    169..454     +  enhancer       CMV enhancer: human cytomegalovirus immediate early enhancer; contains an 18-bp deletion relative to the standard CMV enhancer
    456..705     +  promoter       chicken β-actin promoter: contains a 21-bp deletion relative to the standard chicken β-actin promoter
    706..933     +  intron         hybrid intron: hybrid between chicken β-actin (CBA) and minute virus of mice (MMV) introns (Gray et al., 2011)
   1071..2672    +  CDS            Cas9(N): N-terminal portion of Streptococcus pyogenes Cas9 (Zetsche et al., 2015)
   2673..5171    +  CDS            Cas9(C): C-terminal portion of Streptococcus pyogenes Cas9 (Zetsche et al., 2015)
   5172..5219    +  CDS            nucleoplasmin NLS: bipartite nuclear localization signal from nucleoplasmin
   5253..5364    +  polyA_signal   bGH poly(A) signal: bovine growth hormone polyadenylation signal
   5469..5609    +  repeat_region  AAV2 ITR: inverted terminal repeat of adeno-associated virus serotype 2 inverted
   5614..5665    -  misc_feature   bom (fragment): basis of mobility region from pBR322
   5684..6139    +  rep_origin     f1 ori (sequence partly withheld): f1 bacteriophage origin of replication; arrow indicates direction of (+) strand synthesis
   6140..6189    -  misc_feature   bom (fragment): basis of mobility region from pBR322
   6291..6326    -  CDS            rop (fragment): Rop protein, which maintains plasmids at low copy number; rop
   6421..6525    +  promoter       AmpR promoter: bla
   6526..7386    +  CDS            AmpR: β-lactamase; bla; confers resistance to ampicillin, carbenicillin, and related antibiotics
   7557..8145    +  rep_origin     ori: high-copy-number ColE1/pMB1/pBR322/pUC origin of replication
   8207..8447    +  promoter       U6 promoter: RNA polymerase III promoter for human U6 snRNA
   8477..72      +  misc_RNA       gRNA scaffold (across the origin): guide RNA scaffold for the Streptococcus pyogenes CRISPR/Cas9 system
