[The description below was written by a language model from this plasmid's Addgene catalogue record and pLannotate feature annotations shown in this document.]
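Description:
pZFX.1.0-gDNA is an all-in-one mammalian CRISPR/Cas9 expression plasmid built on the pX330 backbone, carrying a single guide RNA directed against the human transcription factor gene ZFX. It is propagated in E. coli as a high-copy plasmid through a ColE1/pUC-type origin and selected with ampicillin via the β-lactamase gene. An f1 phage origin is also annotated, along with short fragments of bom and rop that are backbone remnants. No mammalian selection marker or fluorescent reporter appears in the feature table.

The plasmid contains two expression units. A human U6 RNA polymerase III promoter drives the guide RNA: the 20-nucleotide ZFX-targeting spacer was cloned between the two BbsI sites (both destroyed in the process) directly upstream of the Streptococcus pyogenes gRNA scaffold, which spans the numbering origin of the sequenced record. The depositor notes that the PAM listed with the target is genomic and is not present in the plasmid. The second unit uses a hybrid CBh-type promoter, made up of the CMV enhancer, a chicken β-actin promoter and a hybrid CBA/MVM intron, to express S. pyogenes Cas9. Cas9 is annotated as adjoining N- and C-terminal portions that together form one continuous coding sequence, followed by a nucleoplasmin bipartite nuclear localization signal and a bovine growth hormone polyadenylation signal. A single AAV2 ITR lies downstream of the cassette, which on its own does not provide a complete AAV packaging arrangement.

After transfection into human cells, the plasmid supplies both nuclease and guide to cut the ZFX locus. The depositor indicates it is meant to be used with a companion plasmid, pZFX-donor, implying homology-directed modification of ZFX, though the record does not describe the nature of that edit.
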