Addgene plasmid #112462: pZFX.1.0-gDNA
Purpose: CRISPR plasmid for expression of Cas9 and gRNA targeting human transcription factor ZFX
Depositing lab: Kevin White. Depositing organization: University of Chicago.
Backbone
  Vector backbone: pX330
  Backbone manufacturer: Zhang lab (Addgene plasmid ID: 42230)
  Vector type: Mammalian Expression, CRISPR
Growth in bacteria
  Bacterial resistance: Ampicillin, 100 μg/mL
  Growth temperature: 37°C
  Growth strain: DH5alpha
  Copy number: High Copy
Gene/Insert
  Gene/Insert name: ZFX
  gRNA/shRNA sequence: TGTAGAAGTATTGTTAGGGC AGG
  Species: H. sapiens (human)
  Entrez Gene: ZFX (a.k.a. ZNF926)
  Cloning method: Restriction Enzyme; 5′ cloning site BbsI (destroyed during cloning); 3′ cloning site BbsI (destroyed during cloning)
  Sequencing primers: 5′ hU6-F (5'-GAGGGCCTATTTCCCATGATT-3')
Terms and licenses: Academic/Nonprofit Terms; Industry Terms: Not Available to Industry
Depositor comments: gRNA sequence listed includes 20 nucleotide target sequence, followed by the uncloned PAM sequence. The PAM sequence is not present in the plasmid. Use with plasmid pZFX-donor.
How to cite: pZFX.1.0-gDNA was a gift from Kevin White (Addgene plasmid # 112462 ; http://n2t.net/addgene:112462 ; RRID:Addgene_112462)
